Addgene plasmid #12306: pBluescript SK - hTRF1
Depositing lab: Titia de Lange. Depositing organization: Rockefeller University. Publication: A human telomeric protein. Chong L, van Steensel B, Broccoli D, Erdjument-Bromage H, Hanish J, Tempst P, de Lange T. Science. 1995 Dec 8. 270(5242):1663-7. 10.1126/science.270.5242.1663 PubMed 7502076.
Backbone
  Vector backbone: pBluescript SK -
  Backbone manufacturer: Stratagene
  Backbone size w/o insert (bp): 2960
  Vector type: Bacterial Expression
Growth in bacteria
  Bacterial resistance: Ampicillin, 100 μg/mL
  Growth temperature: 37°C
  Growth strain: DH5alpha
  Copy number: High Copy
Gene/Insert
  Gene/Insert name: hTRF1 (alt names: human TTAGGG repeat binding factor 1; 821)
  Species: H. sapiens (human)
  Insert size (bp): 1640
  Entrez Gene: TERF1P3
  Cloning method: Restriction Enzyme; 5′ cloning site EcoRI (not destroyed); 3′ cloning site XhoI (not destroyed)
  Sequencing primers: 5′ T3; 3′ T7
Terms and licenses: Academic/Nonprofit Terms; Industry Terms: Not Available to Industry
How to cite: pBluescript SK - hTRF1 was a gift from Titia de Lange (Addgene plasmid # 12306 ; http://n2t.net/addgene:12306 ; RRID:Addgene_12306)
