[The description below was written by a language model from this plasmid's Addgene catalogue record.]
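Description:
pBluescript SK - hTRF1 is a cDNA clone of human TRF1 (TTAGGG repeat binding factor 1), a protein that binds the double-stranded telomeric repeat array, carried in the Stratagene pBluescript SK(-) phagemid. The backbone is about 2.96 kb and the insert about 1.64 kb, placed directionally between the EcoRI (5′) and XhoI (3′) sites of the polylinker; both sites were preserved, so the fragment can be excised intact for subcloning. The plasmid is maintained at high copy number in standard E. coli cloning strains and is selected with ampicillin. No feature table accompanies the record. From general knowledge of the backbone, pBluescript vectors carry a pUC-type origin, an f1 origin for single-stranded DNA rescue, a lacZα fragment spanning the multiple cloning site, and T3 and T7 phage promoters flanking the polylinker. This fits the listing of T3 and T7 as the 5′ and 3′ sequencing primers.

Although the repository classifies the vector type as bacterial expression, the record describes no dedicated expression promoter, epitope tag or fusion partner. The construct is best regarded as a source clone of the hTRF1 cDNA: a template for sequencing, for PCR or restriction-based transfer into expression vectors, and potentially for in vitro transcription from the flanking phage promoters. Whether the 1.64 kb insert includes untranslated regions in addition to the coding sequence is not stated. The linked Entrez gene entry is TERF1P3, a TERF1 pseudogene designation, rather than TERF1 itself. This sits oddly with the insert name and the associated publication describing a human telomeric protein, so the gene link should be treated with caution.
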