>Addgene plasmid #12306 | pBluescript SK - hTRF1 | addgene partial sequence | sequence record 18860 | T3 5'-GCAATTAACCCTCACTAAAGG-3'
GGCCGCTCTAGAACTAGTGGATCCCCCGGGCTGCAGGAATTCGGCACGAGAGCGAGCCATTTAACATGGC
GGAGGATGTTTCCTCAGCGGCCCCGAGCCCGCGGGGCTGTGCGGATGGTAGGGATGCCGACCCTACTGAG
GAGCAGATGGCAGAAACAGAGAGAAACGACGAGGAGCAGTTCGAATGCCAGGAACTGCTCGAGTGCCAGG
TGCAGGTGGGGGCCCCCGAGGAGGAGGAGG
