>Addgene plasmid #12306 | pBluescript SK - hTRF1 | addgene partial sequence | sequence record 18861 | T3 5'-GCAATTAACCCTCACTAAAGG-3'
GGCCGCTCTAGAACTAGTGGATCCCCCGGGCTGCAGGAATTCGGCACGAGAGCGAGCCATTTAACATGGC
GGAGGATGTTTCCTCAGCGGCCCCGAGCCCGCGGGGCTGTGCGGATGGTAGGGATGCCGACCCTACTGAG
GAGCAGATGGCAGAAACAGAGAGAAACGACGAGGAGCAGTTCGAATGCCAGGAACTGCTCGAGTGCCAGG
TGCAGGTGGGGGCCCCCGAGGAGG
